Addgene plasmid #215457: pET28a-HaloTag-CNA35
Purpose: Encodes the bacterial collagen-binding protein CNA35 with N-terminal HaloTag.
Depositing lab: Johanna Ivaska. Depositing organization: Turku Bioscience Centre. Publication: Dynamic regulation of integrin beta1 phosphorylation supports invasion of breast cancer cells. Conway JRW, Joshi O, Kaivola J, Follain G, Gounis M, Kuhl D, Ivaska J. Nat Cell Biol. 2025 May 26. doi: 10.1038/s41556-025-01663-4. PubMed 40419795.
Backbone
  Vector backbone: pET28a-EGFP-CNA35
  Backbone manufacturer: Addgene #61603
  Vector type: Bacterial Expression
Growth in bacteria
  Bacterial resistance: Kanamycin, 50 μg/mL
  Growth temperature: 37°C
  Growth strain: DH5alpha
  Copy number: High Copy
Gene/Insert
  Gene/Insert name: CNA35
  Insert size (bp): 1443
  Mutation: Includes stop codon
  Tag / fusion protein: HaloTag (N terminal on insert)
  Cloning method: Restriction Enzyme; 5′ cloning site NheI (not destroyed); 3′ cloning site EcoRI (not destroyed)
  Sequencing primers: 5′ Unknown
Terms and licenses: Academic/Nonprofit Terms; Industry Terms
How to cite: pET28a-HaloTag-CNA35 was a gift from Johanna Ivaska (Addgene plasmid # 215457 ; http://n2t.net/addgene:215457 ; RRID:Addgene_215457)
