[The description below was written by a language model from this plasmid's Addgene catalogue record and pLannotate feature annotations shown in this document.]
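Description:
pET28a-HaloTag-CNA35 is a bacterial expression plasmid of about 7.2 kb, derived from an earlier pET28a-EGFP-CNA35 construct; the HaloTag fusion appears to take the place of the EGFP fusion named in the parent. It is propagated in E. coli under kanamycin selection through an aminoglycoside phosphotransferase gene. It replicates from a ColE1/pMB1-type origin accompanied by the bom region and the rop gene. The catalogue lists it as high copy, although rop normally restrains copy number. An f1 phage origin and remnants of the tetracycline resistance gene are also annotated as backbone carry-over.

The expression cassette follows the standard pET arrangement. A T7 promoter is immediately followed by a lac operator and the T7 gene 10 ribosome binding site, and the plasmid carries its own lacI repressor gene, so transcription requires a host that supplies T7 RNA polymerase and is induced with IPTG. The reading frame begins with a short leader that the annotation matches to a His-tag-containing fragment, followed by a thrombin cleavage site. Next comes HaloTag, a modified dehalogenase that bonds covalently to chloroalkane ligands. It is followed by CNA35, a collagen-binding fragment of the Staphylococcus aureus adhesin CNA, cloned between NheI and EcoRI. The insert carries its own stop codon, so the downstream vector-encoded His-tag fragment should not be translated. A T7 terminator closes the unit.

The record gives the purpose only as encoding HaloTag–CNA35. The design suits production of recombinant protein that could be labelled with HaloTag ligands and used as a collagen-binding probe.
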