Features (pLannotate 1.2.2; 22 found; start..end, strand, type, name):
     12..440     +  rep_origin     f1 ori (sequence partly withheld): f1 bacteriophage origin of replication; arrow indicates direction of (+) strand synthesis
    493..550     +  promoter       AmpR promoter (fragment): bla
    559..1374    -  CDS            KanR: aminoglycoside phosphotransferase; aph(3')-Ia; confers resistance to kanamycin in bacteria or G418 (Geneticin®) in eukaryotes
   1496..2084    +  rep_origin     ori: high-copy-number ColE1/pMB1/pBR322/pUC origin of replication
   2270..2409    -  misc_feature   bom: basis of mobility region from pBR322
   2511..2702    -  CDS            rop: Rop protein, which maintains plasmids at low copy number; rop
   2719..3099    +  CDS            YPB1_ECOLX: Protein predicted: Swiss-Prot protein existence level 4. From Escherichia coli.
   3171..3462    -  CDS            TcR (fragment): tetracycline efflux protein; tet; confers resistance to tetracycline
   3477..3498    -  protein_bind   CAP binding site: CAP binding activates transcription in the presence of cAMP. E. coli catabolite activator protein
   3511..4593    -  CDS            lacI: lac repressor; lacI; The lac repressor binds to the lac operator to inhibit transcription in E. coli. This inhibition can be relieved by adding lactose or isopropyl-β-D-thiogalactopyranoside (IPTG).
   4594..4671    -  promoter       lacI promoter: lacI
   4679..4958    -  CDS            TcR (fragment): tetracycline efflux protein; tet; confers resistance to tetracycline
   4980..4998    +  promoter       T7 promoter: promoter for bacteriophage T7 RNA polymerase
   4999..5023    +  protein_bind   lac operator: The lac repressor binds to the lac operator to inhibit transcription in E. coli. This inhibition can be relieved by adding lactose or isopropyl-β-D-thiogalactopyranoside (IPTG). lac repressor encoded by lacI
   5038..5060    +  RBS            RBS: efficient ribosome binding site from bacteriophage T7 gene 10 (Olins and Rangwala, 1989)
   5079..5095    +  CDS            capTEV™ (fragment): composite tag for in vivo biotinylation, TEV protease cleavage, and 6xHis tagging
   5106..5123    +  CDS            thrombin site: thrombin recognition and cleavage site
   5136..6026    +  CDS            HaloTag®: modified bacterial dehalogenase that forms covalent bonds with chloroalkane derivatives
   6045..6998    +  CDS            cna (fragment): CNA_STAAU - Experimental evidence at protein level: Swiss-Prot protein existence level 1. Collagen-binding adhesin that mediates bacterial adherence to collagenous tissues such as cartilage (PubMed:8218209). Participates in the infectious process by acting as a virulence factor in many different animal models of staphylococcal infections including arthritis, endocarditis and keratitis (PubMed:10816547, PubMed:15181582). Inhibits the activation of the classical complement pathway by interacting with host C1q and interfering with the association between host C1r with C1q (PubMed:23720782). From
   7021..7038    +  CDS            9xHis (fragment): 9xHis affinity tag
   7048..7097    +  CDS            SET1 (fragment): solubility-enhancement tag derived from T7 phage gene 10B
   7105..7152    +  terminator     T7 terminator: transcription terminator for bacteriophage T7 RNA polymerase
>Addgene plasmid #215457 | pET28a-HaloTag-CNA35 | addgene full sequence | sequence record 445924 | Addgene NGS Result
TGGCGAATGGG
[124 nt withheld, positions 12-135]
C
[91 nt withheld, positions 137-227]
A
[49 nt withheld, positions 229-277]
CCTTTGACGTTGGAGTCCACGTTCTTT
[37 nt withheld, positions 305-341]
ACCCTATCTCGGTCTATTCTTTTGATTTATAAGGGATTTTGCCGATTTCGGCCTATTGGTTAAAAAATGA
GCTGATTTAACAAAAATTTAACGCGAATTTTAACAAAATATTAACGCTTACAATTTAGGTGGCACTTTTC
GGGGAAATGTGCGCGGAACCCCTATTTGTTTATTTTTCTAAATACATTCAAATATGTATCCGCTCATGAA
TTAATTCTTAGAAAAACTCATCGAGCATCAAATGAAACTGCAATTTATTCATATCAGGATTATCAATACC
ATATTTTTGAAAAAGCCGTTTCTGTAATGAAGGAGAAAACTCACCGAGGCAGTTCCATAGGATGGCAAGA
TCCTGGTATCGGTCTGCGATTCCGACTCGTCCAACATCAATACAACCTATTAATTTCCCCTCGTCAAAAA
TAAGGTTATCAAGTGAGAAATCACCATGAGTGACGACTGAATCCGGTGAGAATGGCAAAAGTTTATGCAT
TTCTTTCCAGACTTGTTCAACAGGCCAGCCATTACGCTCGTCATCAAAATCACTCGCATCAACCAAACCG
TTATTCATTCGTGATTGCGCCTGAGCGAGACGAAATACGCGATCGCTGTTAAAAGGACAATTACAAACAG
GAATCGAATGCAACCGGCGCAGGAACACTGCCAGCGCATCAACAATATTTTCACCTGAATCAGGATATTC
TTCTAATACCTGGAATGCTGTTTTCCCGGGGATCGCAGTGGTGAGTAACCATGCATCATCAGGAGTACGG
ATAAAATGCTTGATGGTCGGAAGAGGCATAAATTCCGTCAGCCAGTTTAGTCTGACCATCTCATCTGTAA
CATCATTGGCAACGCTACCTTTGCCATGTTTCAGAAACAACTCTGGCGCATCGGGCTTCCCATACAATCG
ATAGATTGTCGCACCTGATTGCCCGACATTATCGCGAGCCCATTTATACCCATATAAATCAGCATCCATG
TTGGAATTTAATCGCGGCCTAGAGCAAGACGTTTCCCGTTGAATATGGCTCATAACACCCCTTGTATTAC
TGTTTATGTAAGCAGACAGTTTTATTGTTCATGACCAAAATCCCTTAACGTGAGTTTTCGTTCCACTGAG
CGTCAGACCCCGTAGAAAAGATCAAAGGATCTTCTTGAGATCCTTTTTTTCTGCGCGTAATCTGCTGCTT
GCAAACAAAAAAACCACCGCTACCAGCGGTGGTTTGTTTGCCGGATCAAGAGCTACCAACTCTTTTTCCG
AAGGTAACTGGCTTCAGCAGAGCGCAGATACCAAATACTGTCCTTCTAGTGTAGCCGTAGTTAGGCCACC
ACTTCAAGAACTCTGTAGCACCGCCTACATACCTCGCTCTGCTAATCCTGTTACCAGTGGCTGCTGCCAG
TGGCGATAAGTCGTGTCTTACCGGGTTGGACTCAAGACGATAGTTACCGGATAAGGCGCAGCGGTCGGGC
TGAACGGGGGGTTCGTGCACACAGCCCAGCTTGGAGCGAACGACCTACACCGAACTGAGATACCTACAGC
GTGAGCTATGAGAAAGCGCCACGCTTCCCGAAGGGAGAAAGGCGGACAGGTATCCGGTAAGCGGCAGGGT
CGGAACAGGAGAGCGCACGAGGGAGCTTCCAGGGGGAAACGCCTGGTATCTTTATAGTCCTGTCGGGTTT
CGCCACCTCTGACTTGAGCGTCGATTTTTGTGATGCTCGTCAGGGGGGCGGAGCCTATGGAAAAACGCCA
GCAACGCGGCCTTTTTACGGTTCCTGGCCTTTTGCTGGCCTTTTGCTCACATGTTCTTTCCTGCGTTATC
CCCTGATTCTGTGGATAACCGTATTACCGCCTTTGAGTGAGCTGATACCGCTCGCCGCAGCCGAACGACC
GAGCGCAGCGAGTCAGTGAGCGAGGAAGCGGAAGAGCGCCTGATGCGGTATTTTCTCCTTACGCATCTGT
GCGGTATTTCACACCGCAATGGTGCACTCTCAGTACAATCTGCTCTGATGCCGCATAGTTAAGCCAGTAT
ACACTCCGCTATCGCTACGTGACTGGGTCATGGCTGCGCCCCGACACCCGCCAACACCCGCTGACGCGCC
CTGACGGGCTTGTCTGCTCCCGGCATCCGCTTACAGACAAGCTGTGACCGTCTCCGGGAGCTGCATGTGT
CAGAGGTTTTCACCGTCATCACCGAAACGCGCGAGGCAGCTGCGGTAAAGCTCATCAGCGTGGTCGTGAA
GCGATTCACAGATGTCTGCCTGTTCATCCGCGTCCAGCTCGTTGAGTTTCTCCAGAAGCGTTAATGTCTG
GCTTCTGATAAAGCGGGCCATGTTAAGGGCGGTTTTTTCCTGTTTGGTCACTGATGCCTCCGTGTAAGGG
GGATTTCTGTTCATGGGGGTAATGATACCGATGAAACGAGAGAGGATGCTCACGATACGGGTTACTGATG
ATGAACATGCCCGGTTACTGGAACGTTGTGAGGGTAAACAACTGGCGGTATGGATGCGGCGGGACCAGAG
AAAAATCACTCAGGGTCAATGCCAGCGCTTCGTTAATACAGATGTAGGTGTTCCACAGGGTAGCCAGCAG
CATCCTGCGATGCAGATCCGGAACATAATGGTGCAGGGCGCTGACTTCCGCGTTTCCAGACTTTACGAAA
CACGGAAACCGAAGACCATTCATGTTGTTGCTCAGGTCGCAGACGTTTTGCAGCAGCAGTCGCTTCACGT
TCGCTCGCGTATCGGTGATTCATTCTGCTAACCAGTAAGGCAACCCCGCCAGCCTAGCCGGGTCCTCAAC
GACAGGAGCACGATCATGCGCACCCGTGGGGCCGCCATGCCGGCGATAATGGCCTGCTTCTCGCCGAAAC
GTTTGGTGGCGGGACCAGTGACGAAGGCTTGAGCGAGGGCGTGCAAGATTCCGAATACCGCAAGCGACAG
GCCGATCATCGTCGCGCTCCAGCGAAAGCGGTCCTCGCCGAAAATGACCCAGAGCGCTGCCGGCACCTGT
CCTACGAGTTGCATGATAAAGAAGACAGTCATAAGTGCGGCGACGATAGTCATGCCCCGCGCCCACCGGA
AGGAGCTGACTGGGTTGAAGGCTCTCAAGGGCATCGGTCGAGATCCCGGTGCCTAATGAGTGAGCTAACT
TACATTAATTGCGTTGCGCTCACTGCCCGCTTTCCAGTCGGGAAACCTGTCGTGCCAGCTGCATTAATGA
ATCGGCCAACGCGCGGGGAGAGGCGGTTTGCGTATTGGGCGCCAGGGTGGTTTTTCTTTTCACCAGTGAG
ACGGGCAACAGCTGATTGCCCTTCACCGCCTGGCCCTGAGAGAGTTGCAGCAAGCGGTCCACGCTGGTTT
GCCCCAGCAGGCGAAAATCCTGTTTGATGGTGGTTAACGGCGGGATATAACATGAGCTGTCTTCGGTATC
GTCGTATCCCACTACCGAGATATCCGCACCAACGCGCAGCCCGGACTCGGTAATGGCGCGCATTGCGCCC
AGCGCCATCTGATCGTTGGCAACCAGCATCGCAGTGGGAACGATGCCCTCATTCAGCATTTGCATGGTTT
GTTGAAAACCGGACATGGCACTCCAGTCGCCTTCCCGTTCCGCTATCGGCTGAATTTGATTGCGAGTGAG
ATATTTATGCCAGCCAGCCAGACGCAGACGCGCCGAGACAGAACTTAATGGGCCCGCTAACAGCGCGATT
TGCTGGTGACCCAATGCGACCAGATGCTCCACGCCCAGTCGCGTACCGTCTTCATGGGAGAAAATAATAC
TGTTGATGGGTGTCTGGTCAGAGACATCAAGAAATAACGCCGGAACATTAGTGCAGGCAGCTTCCACAGC
AATGGCATCCTGGTCATCCAGCGGATAGTTAATGATCAGCCCACTGACGCGTTGCGCGAGAAGATTGTGC
ACCGCCGCTTTACAGGCTTCGACGCCGCTTCGTTCTACCATCGACACCACCACGCTGGCACCCAGTTGAT
CGGCGCGAGATTTAATCGCCGCGACAATTTGCGACGGCGCGTGCAGGGCCAGACTGGAGGTGGCAACGCC
AATCAGCAACGACTGTTTGCCCGCCAGTTGTTGTGCCACGCGGTTGGGAATGTAATTCAGCTCCGCCATC
GCCGCTTCCACTTTTTCCCGCGTTTTCGCAGAAACGTGGCTGGCCTGGTTCACCACGCGGGAAACGGTCT
GATAAGAGACACCGGCATACTCTGCGACATCGTATAACGTTACTGGTTTCACATTCACCACCCTGAATTG
ACTCTCTTCCGGGCGCTATCATGCCATACCGCGAAAGGTTTTGCGCCATTCGATGGTGTCCGGGATCTCG
ACGCTCTCCCTTATGCGACTCCTGCATTAGGAAGCAGCCCAGTAGTAGGTTGAGGCCGTTGAGCACCGCC
GCCGCAAGGAATGGTGCATGCAAGGAGATGGCGCCCAACAGTCCCCCGGCCACGGGGCCTGCCACCATAC
CCACGCCGAAACAAGCGCTCATGAGCCCGAAGTGGCGAGCCCGATCTTCCCCATCGGTGATGTCGGCGAT
ATAGGCGCCAGCAACCGCACCTGTGGCGCCGGTGATGCCGGCCACGATGCGTCCGGCGTAGAGGATCGAG
ATCTCGATCCCGCGAAATTAATACGACTCACTATAGGGGAATTGTGAGCGGATAACAATTCCCCTCTAGA
AATAATTTTGTTTAACTTTAAGAAGGAGATATACCATGGGCAGCAGCCATCATCATCATCATCACAGCAG
CGGCCTGGTGCCGCGCGGCAGCCATATGGCTAGCATGGCAGAAATCGGTACTGGCTTTCCATTCGACCCC
CATTATGTGGAAGTCCTGGGCGAGCGCATGCACTACGTCGATGTTGGTCCGCGCGATGGCACCCCTGTGC
TGTTCCTGCACGGTAACCCGACCTCCTCCTACGTGTGGCGCAACATCATCCCGCATGTTGCACCGACCCA
TCGCTGCATTGCTCCAGACCTGATCGGTATGGGCAAATCCGACAAACCAGACCTGGGTTATTTCTTCGAC
GACCACGTCCGCTTCATGGATGCCTTCATCGAAGCCCTGGGTCTGGAAGAGGTCGTCCTGGTCATTCACG
ACTGGGGCTCCGCTCTGGGTTTCCACTGGGCCAAGCGCAATCCAGAGCGCGTCAAAGGTATTGCATTTAT
GGAGTTCATCCGCCCTATCCCGACCTGGGACGAATGGCCAGAATTTGCCCGCGAGACCTTCCAGGCCTTC
CGCACCACCGACGTCGGCCGCAAGCTGATCATCGATCAGAACGTTTTTATCGAGGGTACGCTGCCGATGG
GTGTCGTCCGCCCGCTGACTGAAGTCGAGATGGACCATTACCGCGAGCCGTTCCTGAATCCTGTTGACCG
CGAGCCACTGTGGCGCTTCCCAAACGAGCTGCCAATCGCCGGTGAGCCAGCGAACATCGTCGCGCTGGTC
GAAGAATACATGGACTGGCTGCACCAGTCCCCTGTCCCGAAGCTGCTGTTCTGGGGCACCCCAGGCGTTC
TGATCCCACCGGCCGAAGCCGCTCGCCTGGCCAAAAGCCTGCCTAACTGCAAGGCTGTGGACATCGGCCC
GGGTCTGAATCTGCTGCAAGAAGACAACCCGGACCTGATCGGCAGCGAGATCGCGCGCTGGCTGTCGACG
CTCGAGATTTCCGGCTCCGGAGAATTCCACGGATCCGCACGAGATATTTCATCAACGAATGTTACAGATT
TAACTGTATCACCGTCTAAGATAGAAGATGGTGGTAAAACGACAGTAAAAATGACGTTCGACGATAAAAA
TGGAAAAATACAAAATGGTGACATGATTAAAGTGGCATGGCCGACAAGCGGTACAGTAAAGATAGAGGGT
TATAGTAAAACAGTACCATTAACTGTTAAAGGTGAACAGGTGGGTCAAGCAGTTATTACACCAGACGGTG
CAACAATTACATTCAATGATAAAGTAGAAAAATTAAGTGATGTTTCGGGATTTGCAGAATTTGAAGTACA
AGGAAGAAATTTAACGCAAACAAATACTTCAGATGACAAAGTAGCTACGATAACATCTGGGAATAAATCA
ACGAATGTTACGGTTCATAAAAGTGAAGCGGGAACAAGTAGTGTTTTCTATTATAAAACGGGAGATATGC
TACCAGAAGATACGACACATGTACGATGGTTTTTAAATATTAACAATGAAAAAAGTTATGTATCGAAAGA
TATTACTATAAAGGATCAGATTCAAGGTGGACAGCAGTTAGATTTAAGCACATTAAACATTAATGTGACA
GGTACACATAGCAATTATTATAGTGGACAAAGTGCAATTACTGATTTTGAAAAAGCCTTTCCAGGTTCTA
AAATAACTGTTGATAATACGAAGAACACAATTGATGTAACAATTCCACAAGGCTATGGGTCATATAATAG
TTTTTCAATTAACTACAAAACCAAAATTACGAATGAACAGCAAAAAGAGTTTGTTAATAATTCACAAGCT
TGGTATCAAGAGCATGGTAAGGAAGAAGTGAACGGGAAATCATTTAATCATACTGTGCACAATATTAATG
CTAATGCCGGTATTGAAGGTACTGTAAAAGGTGAATTAAAAGTTTTAAAACAGGATAAAGATACCAAGGC
TTCAGTCGACCTGTAAGGCATTGCTCGAGCACCACCACCACCACCACTGAGATCCGGCTGCTAACAAAGC
CCGAAAGGAAGCTGAGTTGGCTGCTGCCACCGCTGAGCAATAACTAGCATAACCCCTTGGGGCCTCTAAA
CGGGTCTTGAGGGGTTTTTTGCTGAAAGGAGGAACTATATCCGGAT
